Addgene plasmid #116749: pHAGE-GUCY2C
Purpose: Lentiviral expression of GUCY2C
Depositing lab: Gordon Mills & Kenneth Scott. Depositing organization: Baylor College of Medicine. Publication: Systematic Functional Annotation of Somatic Mutations in Cancer. Ng PK, Li J, Jeong KJ, Shao S, Chen H, Tsang YH, Sengupta S, Wang Z, Bhavana VH, Tran R, Soewito S, Minussi DC, Moreno D, Kong K, Dogruluk T, Lu H, Gao J, Tokheim C, Zhou DC, Johnson AM, Zeng J, Ip CKM, Ju Z, Wester M, Yu S, Li Y, Vellano CP, Schultz N, Karchin R, Ding L, Lu Y, Cheung LWT, Chen K, Shaw KR, Meric-Bernstam F, Scott KL, Yi S, Sahni N, Liang H, Mills GB. Cancer Cell. 2018 Mar 12;33(3):450-462.e10. doi: 10.1016/j.ccell.2018.01.021. PubMed 29533785.
Backbone
  Vector backbone: pHAGE
  Vector type: Lentiviral
Growth in bacteria
  Bacterial resistance: Ampicillin, 100 μg/mL
  Growth temperature: 37°C
  Growth strain: Stbl3
  Copy number: High Copy
Gene/Insert
  Gene/Insert name: GUCY2C
  Species: H. sapiens (human)
  Mutation: WT
  Entrez Gene: GUCY2C (a.k.a. DIAR6, GC-C, GCC, GUC2C, HSER, MECIL, MUCIL, STAR)
  Cloning method: Gateway Cloning
Terms and licenses: Academic/Nonprofit Terms; Industry Terms: Not Available to Industry
How to cite: pHAGE-GUCY2C was a gift from Gordon Mills & Kenneth Scott (Addgene plasmid # 116749 ; http://n2t.net/addgene:116749 ; RRID:Addgene_116749)
