[The description below was written by a language model from this plasmid's Addgene catalogue record and pLannotate feature annotations shown in this document.]
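Description:
pHAGE-GUCY2C is an HIV-1-based lentiviral expression plasmid of about 11.7 kb built on the pHAGE backbone, carrying the wild-type human GUCY2C open reading frame. GUCY2C encodes guanylate cyclase C, the receptor for E. coli heat-stable enterotoxin and for the endogenous peptides guanylin and uroguanylin. In bacteria the plasmid is maintained through a high-copy ColE1/pUC-type origin and selected with ampicillin via the β-lactamase gene. It is grown in the Stbl3 strain, a common choice for LTR-containing vectors.

The viral portion runs from a truncated 5' LTR through the Ψ packaging signal, a gag fragment, the Rev response element and the cPPT/CTS, and ends in a ΔU3 self-inactivating 3' LTR. This arrangement allows the transcript to be packaged, exported from the nucleus in a Rev-dependent manner and integrated, while the integrated provirus lacks LTR promoter activity. Within this frame the constitutive EF-1α promoter drives GUCY2C, which is flanked by attB1 and attB2 sites left by Gateway recombination. Downstream, an EMCV IRES directs translation of a puromycin N-acetyltransferase gene from the same transcript, so transduced mammalian cells can be selected with puromycin, and a WPRE enhances transcript expression. A V5 epitope tag is annotated after attB2, separated from the GUCY2C coding sequence by short T3/T7 promoter and attB4-fragment sequences. The record does not indicate whether it is fused in frame to the protein.

The stated purpose is lentiviral expression of GUCY2C. The associated publication concerns systematic functional annotation of somatic cancer mutations, which suggests this wild-type clone serves as a reference alongside mutant alleles, though the record does not say so explicitly.
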