Features (pLannotate 1.2.2; 30 found; start..end, strand, type, name):
    377..634     +  LTR            5' LTR (truncated): truncated 5' long terminal repeat (LTR) from HIV-1
    681..806     +  misc_feature   HIV-1 Ψ: packaging signal of human immunodeficiency virus type 1
    790..1128    +  CDS            HIV-1 gag (fragment): gag protein from human immunodeficiency virus 1; gag
   1303..1536    +  misc_feature   RRE: The Rev response element (RRE) of HIV-1 allows for Rev-dependent mRNA export from the nucleus to the cytoplasm.
   1913..2013    +  CDS            Rev (fragment): human immunodeficiency virus 1 (HIV-1) Rev protein; rev; enhances nuclear export of unspliced and incompletely spliced viral mRNAs
   2058..2175    +  misc_feature   cPPT/CTS: central polypurine tract and central termination sequence of HIV-1
   2223..3401    +  promoter       EF-1α promoter: strong constitutive promoter for human elongation factor EF-1α
   3422..3442    +  protein_bind   attB1: mutant version of attB; core recombination site for the Gateway® BP reaction BP Clonase™
   3448..6666    +  CDS            GUCY2C: GUC2C_HUMAN - Also known as GUC2C, STAR. Experimental evidence at protein level: Swiss-Prot protein existence level 1. Receptor for the E.coli heat-stable enterotoxin (E.coli enterotoxin markedly stimulates the accumulation of cGMP in mammalian cells expressing GC-C). Also activated by the endogenous peptides guanylin and uroguanylin. From Homo sapiens (Human).
   6671..6695    -  protein_bind   attB2: mutant version of attB; recombination site for the Gateway® BP reaction BP Clonase™
   6703..6721    +  promoter       T3 promoter: promoter for bacteriophage T3 RNA polymerase
   6747..6765    -  promoter       T7 promoter: promoter for bacteriophage T7 RNA polymerase
   6771..6789    -  protein_bind   attB4 (fragment): mutant version of attB; core recombination site for the Gateway® BP reaction BP Clonase™
   6845..6886    +  CDS            V5 tag: epitope tag from simian virus 5
   7012..7474    +  misc_feature   IRES: internal ribosome entry site (IRES) of the encephalomyocarditis virus (EMCV)
   7488..8085    +  CDS            PuroR (fragment): puromycin N-acetyltransferase; pac from Streptomyces; confers resistance to puromycin
   8101..8689    +  misc_feature   WPRE: woodchuck hepatitis virus posttranscriptional regulatory element
   8697..8762    +  CDS            nef (fragment): NEF_HV1Z2 - Experimental evidence at protein level: Swiss-Prot protein existence level 1. Extracellular Nef protein targets CD4(+) T-lymphocytes for apoptosis by interacting with CXCR4 surface receptors. From Human immunodeficiency virus type 1 group M subtype D (isolate Z2/CDC-Z34) (HIV-1).
   8764..8997    +  LTR            3' LTR (ΔU3): self-inactivating 3' long terminal repeat (LTR) from HIV-1
   9202..9306    +  promoter       AmpR promoter: bla
   9307..10167   +  CDS            AmpR: β-lactamase; bla; confers resistance to ampicillin, carbenicillin, and related antibiotics
  10338..10926   +  rep_origin     ori: high-copy-number ColE1/pMB1/pBR322/pUC origin of replication
  11109..11163   +  CDS            lacI (fragment): lac repressor; lacI; The lac repressor binds to the lac operator to inhibit transcription in E. coli. This inhibition can be relieved by adding lactose or isopropyl-β-D-thiogalactopyranoside (IPTG).
  11169..11262   +  rep_origin     SV40 ori (fragment): SV40 origin of replication
  11287..11324   +  CDS            lacI (fragment): lac repressor; lacI; The lac repressor binds to the lac operator to inhibit transcription in E. coli. This inhibition can be relieved by adding lactose or isopropyl-β-D-thiogalactopyranoside (IPTG).
  11337..11358   +  protein_bind   CAP binding site: CAP binding activates transcription in the presence of cAMP. E. coli catabolite activator protein
  11373..11403   +  promoter       lac promoter: promoter for the E. coli lac operon
  11407..11429   +  protein_bind   lac operator (fragment): The lac repressor binds to the lac operator to inhibit transcription in E. coli. This inhibition can be relieved by adding lactose or isopropyl-β-D-thiogalactopyranoside (IPTG). lac repressor encoded by lacI
  11461..11544   +  polyA_signal   SV40 poly(A) signal (fragment): SV40 polyadenylation signal
  11711..329     +  CDS            nef (fragment) (across the origin): NEF_HV1BR - Experimental evidence at protein level: Swiss-Prot protein existence level 1. Extracellular Nef protein targets CD4(+) T-lymphocytes for apoptosis by interacting with CXCR4 surface receptors (PubMed:14990729). From Human immunodeficiency virus type 1 group M subtype B (isolate BRU/LAI) (HIV-1).
>Addgene plasmid #116749 | pHAGE-GUCY2C | addgene full sequence | sequence record 241439 | Addgene NGS Result
TGGAAGGGCTAATTCACTCCCAAAGAAGACAAGATATCCTTGATCTGTGGATCTACCACACACAAGGCTA
CTTCCCTGATTAGCAGAACTACACACCAGGGCCAGGGGTCAGATATCCACTGACCTTTGGATGGTGCTAC
AAGCTAGTACCAGTTGAGCCAGATAAGGTAGAAGAGGCCAATAAAGGAGAGAACACCAGCTTGTTACACC
CTGTGAGCCTGCATGGGATGGATGACCCGGAGAGAGAAGTGTTAGAGTGGAGGTTTGACAGCCGCCTAGC
ATTTCATCACGTGGCCCGAGAGCTGCATCCGGAGTACTTCAAGAACTGCTGATATCGAGCTTGCTACAAG
GGACTTTCCGCTGGGGACTTTCCAGGGAGGCGTGGCCTGGGCGGGACTGGGGAGTGGCGAGCCCTCAGAT
CCTGCATATAAGCAGCTGCTTTTTGCCTGTACTGGGTCTCTCTGGTTAGACCAGATCTGAGCCTGGGAGC
TCTCTGGCTAACTAGGGAACCCACTGCTTAAGCCTCAATAAAGCTTGCCTTGAGTGCTTCAAGTAGTGTG
TGCCCGTCTGTTGTGTGACTCTGGTAACTAGAGATCCCTCAGACCCTTTTAGTCAGTGTGGAAAATCTCT
AGCAGTGGCGCCCGAACAGGGACTTGAAAGCGAAAGGGAAACCAGAGGAGCTCTCTCGACGCAGGACTCG
GCTTGCTGAAGCGCGCACGGCAAGAGGCGAGGGGCGGCGACTGGTGAGTACGCCAAAAATTTTGACTAGC
GGAGGCTAGAAGGAGAGAGATGGGTGCGAGAGCGTCAGTATTAAGCGGGGGAGAATTAGATCGCGATGGG
AAAAAATTCGGTTAAGGCCAGGGGGAAAGAAAAAATATAAATTAAAACATATAGTATGGGCAAGCAGGGA
GCTAGAACGATTCGCAGTTAATCCTGGCCTGTTAGAAACATCAGAAGGCTGTAGACAAATACTGGGACAG
CTACAACCATCCCTTCAGACAGGATCAGAAGAACTTAGATCATTATATAATACAGTAGCAACCCTCTATT
GTGTGCATCAAAGGATAGAGATAAAAGACACCAAGGAAGCTTTAGACAAGATAGAGGAAGAGCAAAACAA
AAGTAAGACCACCGCACAGCAAGCGGCCGGCCGCTGATCTTCAGACCTGGAGGAGGAGATATGAGGGACA
ATTGGAGAAGTGAATTATATAAATATAAAGTAGTAAAAATTGAACCATTAGGAGTAGCACCCACCAAGGC
AAAGAGAAGAGTGGTGCAGAGAGAAAAAAGAGCAGTGGGAATAGGAGCTTTGTTCCTTGGGTTCTTGGGA
GCAGCAGGAAGCACTATGGGCGCAGCGTCAATGACGCTGACGGTACAGGCCAGACAATTATTGTCTGGTA
TAGTGCAGCAGCAGAACAATTTGCTGAGGGCTATTGAGGCGCAACAGCATCTGTTGCAACTCACAGTCTG
GGGCATCAAGCAGCTCCAGGCAAGAATCCTGGCTGTGGAAAGATACCTAAAGGATCAACAGCTCCTGGGG
ATTTGGGGTTGCTCTGGAAAACTCATTTGCACCACTGCTGTGCCTTGGAATGCTAGTTGGAGTAATAAAT
CTCTGGAACAGATTTGGAATCACACGACCTGGATGGAGTGGGACAGAGAAATTAACAATTACACAAGCTT
AATACACTCCTTAATTGAAGAATCGCAAAACCAGCAAGAAAAGAATGAACAAGAATTATTGGAATTAGAT
AAATGGGCAAGTTTGTGGAATTGGTTTAACATAACAAATTGGCTGTGGTATATAAAATTATTCATAATGA
TAGTAGGAGGCTTGGTAGGTTTAAGAATAGTTTTTGCTGTACTTTCTATAGTGAATAGAGTTAGGCAGGG
ATATTCACCATTATCGTTTCAGACCCACCTCCCAACCCCGAGGGGACCCGACAGGCCCGAAGGAATAGAA
GAAGAAGGTGGAGAGAGAGACAGAGACAGATCCATTCGATTAGTGAACGGATCTCGACGGTATCGCCGAA
TTCACAAATGGCAGTATTCATCCACAATTTTAAAAGAAAAGGGGGGATTGGGGGGTACAGTGCAGGGGAA
AGAATAGTAGACATAATAGCAACAGACATACAAACTAAAGAATTACAAAAACAAATTACAAAAATTCAAA
ATTTTCGGGTTTATTACAGGGACAGCAGAGATCCAGTTTGGACTAGTCGTGAGGCTCCGGTGCCCGTCAG
TGGGCAGAGCGCACATCGCCCACAGTCCCCGAGAAGTTGGGGGGAGGGGTCGGCAATTGAACCGGTGCCT
AGAGAAGGTGGCGCGGGGTAAACTGGGAAAGTGATGTCGTGTACTGGCTCCGCCTTTTTCCCGAGGGTGG
GGGAGAACCGTATATAAGTGCAGTAGTCGCCGTGAACGTTCTTTTTCGCAACGGGTTTGCCGCCAGAACA
CAGGTAAGTGCCGTGTGTGGTTCCCGCGGGCCTGGCCTCTTTACGGGTTATGGCCCTTGCGTGCCTTGAA
TTACTTCCACCTGGCTGCAGTACGTGATTCTTGATCCCGAGCTTCGGGTTGGAAGTGGGTGGGAGAGTTC
GAGGCCTTGCGCTTAAGGAGCCCCTTCGCCTCGTGCTTGAGTTGAGGCCTGGCCTGGGCGCTGGGGCCGC
CGCGTGCGAATCTGGTGGCACCTTCGCGCCTGTCTCGCTGCTTTCGATAAGTCTCTAGCCATTTAAAATT
TTTGATGACCTGCTGCGACGCTTTTTTTCTGGCAAGATAGTCTTGTAAATGCGGGCCAAGATCTGCACAC
TGGTATTTCGGTTTTTGGGGCCGCGGGCGGCGACGGGGCCCGTGCGTCCCAGCGCACATGTTCGGCGAGG
CGGGGCCTGCGAGCGCGGCCACCGAGAATCGGACGGGGGTAGTCTCAAGCTGGCCGGCCTGCTCTGGTGC
CTGGCCTCGCGCCGCCGTGTATCGCCCCGCCCTGGGCGGCAAGGCTGGCCCGGTCGGCACCAGTTGCGTG
AGCGGAAAGATGGCCGCTTCCCGGCCCTGCTGCAGGGAGCTCAAAATGGAGGACGCGGCGCTCGGGAGAG
CGGGCGGGTGAGTCACCCACACAAAGGAAAAGGGCCTTTCCGTCCTCAGCCGTCGCTTCATGTGACTCCA
CGGAGTACCGGGCGCCGTCCAGGCACCTCGATTAGTTCTCGAGCTTTTGGAGTACGTCGTCTTTAGGTTG
GGGGGAGGGGTTTTATGCGATGGAGTTTCCCCACACTGAGTGGGTGGAGACTGAAGTTAGGCCAGCTTGG
CACTTGATGTAATTCTCCTTGGAATTTGCCCTTTTTGAGTTTGGATCTTGGTTCATTCTCAAGCCTCAGA
CAGTGGTTCAAAGTTTTTTTCTTCCATTTCAGGTGTCGTGAAGCGGCCCTGCAGATATCAACAAGTTTGT
ACAAAAAAGCAGGCACCATGAAGACGTTGCTGTTGGACTTGGCTTTGTGGTCACTGCTCTTCCAGCCCGG
GTGGCTGTCCTTTAGTTCCCAGGTGAGTCAGAACTGCCACAATGGCAGCTATGAAATCAGCGTCCTGATG
ATGGGCAACTCAGCCTTTGCAGAGCCCCTGAAAAACTTGGAAGATGCGGTGAATGAGGGGCTGGAAATAG
TGAGAGGACGTCTGCAAAATGCTGGCCTAAATGTGACTGTGAACGCTACTTTCATGTATTCGGATGGTCT
GATTCATAACTCAGGCGACTGCCGGAGTAGCACCTGTGAAGGCCTCGACCTACTCAGGAAAATTTCAAAT
GCACAACGGATGGGCTGTGTCCTCATAGGGCCCTCATGTACATACTCCACCTTCCAGATGTACCTTGACA
CAGAATTGAGCTACCCCATGATCTCAGCTGGAAGTTTTGGATTGTCATGTGACTATAAAGAAACCTTAAC
CAGGCTGATGTCTCCAGCTAGAAAGTTGATGTACTTCTTGGTTAACTTTTGGAAAACCAACGATCTGCCC
TTCAAAACTTATTCCTGGAGCACTTCGTATGTTTACAAGAATGGTACAGAAACTGAGGACTGTTTCTGGT
ACCTTAATGCTCTGGAGGCTAGCGTTTCCTATTTCTCCCACGAACTCGGCTTTAAGGTGGTGTTAAGACA
AGATAAGGAGTTTCAGGATATCTTAATGGACCACAACAGGAAAAGCAATGTGATTATTATGTGTGGTGGT
CCAGAGTTCCTCTACAAGCTGAAGGGTGACCGAGCAGTGGCTGAAGACATTGTCATTATTCTAGTGGATC
TTTTCAATGACCAGTACTTGGAGGACAATGTCACAGCCCCTGACTATATGAAAAATGTCCTTGTTCTGAC
GCTGTCTCCTGGGAATTCCCTTCTAAATAGCTCTTTCTCCAGGAATCTATCACCAACAAAACGAGACTTT
GCTCTTGCCTATTTGAATGGAATCCTGCTCTTTGGACATATGCTGAAGATATTTCTTGAAAATGGAGAAA
ATATTACCACCCCCAAATTTGCTCATGCTTTCAGGAATCTCACTTTTGAAGGGTATGACGGTCCAGTGAC
CTTGGATGACTGGGGGGATGTTGACAGTACCATGGTGCTTCTGTATACCTCTGTGGACACCAAGAAATAC
AAGGTTCTTTTGACCTATGATACCCACGTAAATAAGACCTATCCTGTGGATATGAGCCCCACATTCACTT
GGAAGAACTCTAAACTTCCTAATGATATTACAGGCCGGGGCCCTCAGATCCTGATGATTGCAGTCTTCAC
CCTCACTGGAGCTGTGGTGCTGCTCCTGCTCGTCGCTCTCCTGATGCTCAGAAAATATAGAAAAGATTAT
GAACTTCGTCAGAAAAAATGGTCCCACATTCCTCCTGAAAATATCTTTCCTCTGGAGACCAATGAGACCA
ATCATGTTAGCCTCAAGATCGATGATGACAAAAGACGAGATACAATCCAGAGACTACGACAGTGCAAATA
CGACAAAAAGCGAGTGATTCTCAAAGATCTCAAGCACAATGATGGTAATTTCACTGAAAAACAGAAGATA
GAATTGAACAAGTTGCTTCAGATTGACTATTACAACCTGACCAAGTTCTACGGCACAGTGAAACTTGATA
CCATGATCTTCGGGGTGATAGAATACTGTGAGAGAGGATCCCTCCGGGAAGTTTTAAATGACACAATTTC
CTACCCTGATGGCACATTCATGGATTGGGAGTTTAAGATCTCTGTCTTGTATGACATTGCTAAGGGAATG
TCATATCTGCACTCCAGTAAGACAGAAGTCCATGGTCGTCTGAAATCTACCAACTGCGTAGTGGACAGTA
GAATGGTGGTGAAGATCACTGATTTTGGCTGCAATTCCATTTTACCTCCAAAAAAGGACCTGTGGACAGC
TCCAGAGCACCTCCGCCAAGCCAACATCTCTCAGAAAGGAGATGTGTACAGCTATGGGATCATCGCACAG
GAGATCATTCTGCGGAAAGAAACCTTCTACACTTTGAGCTGTCGGGACCGGAATGAGAAGATTTTCAGAG
TGGAAAATTCCAATGGAATGAAACCCTTCCGCCCAGATTTATTCTTGGAAACAGCAGAGGAAAAAGAGCT
AGAAGTGTACCTACTTGTAAAAAACTGTTGGGAGGAAGATCCAGAAAAGAGACCAGATTTCAAAAAAATT
GAGACTACACTTGCCAAGATATTTGGACTTTTTCATGACCAAAAAAATGAAAGCTATATGGATACCTTGA
TCCGACGTCTACAGCTATATTCTCGAAACCTGGAACATCTGGTAGAGGAAAGGACACAGCTGTACAAGGC
AGAGAGGGACAGGGCTGACAGACTTAACTTTATGTTGCTTCCAAGGCTAGTGGTAAAGTCTCTGAAGGAG
AAAGGCTTTGTGGAGCCGGAACTATATGAGGAAGTTACAATCTACTTCAGTGACATTGTAGGTTTCACTA
CTATCTGCAAATACAGCACCCCCATGGAAGTGGTGGACATGCTTAATGACATCTATAAGAGTTTTGACCA
CATTGTTGATCATCATGATGTCTACAAGGTGGAAACCATCGGTGATGCGTACATGGTGGCTAGTGGTTTG
CCTAAGAGAAATGGCAATCGGCATGCAATAGACATTGCCAAGATGGCCTTGGAAATCCTCAGCTTCATGG
GGACCTTTGAGCTGGAGCATCTTCCTGGCCTCCCAATATGGATTCGCATTGGAGTTCACTCTGGTCCCTG
TGCTGCTGGAGTTGTGGGAATCAAGATGCCTCGTTATTGTCTATTTGGAGATACGGTCAACACAGCCTCT
AGGATGGAATCCACTGGCCTCCCTTTGAGAATTCACGTGAGTGGCTCCACCATAGCCATCCTGAAGAGAA
CTGAGTGCCAGTTCCTTTATGAAGTGAGAGGAGAAACATACTTAAAGGGAAGAGGAAATGAGACTACCTA
CTGGCTGACTGGGATGAAGGACCAGAAATTCAACCTGCCAACCCCTCCTACTGTGGAGAATCAACAGCGT
TTGCAAGCAGAATTTTCAGACATGATTGCCAACTCTTTACAGAAAAGACAGGCAGCAGGGATAAGAAGCC
AAAAACCCAGACGGGTAGCCAGCTATAAAAAAGGCACTCTGGAATACTTGCAGCTGAATACCACAGACAA
GGAGAGCACCTATTTTTAGAACCCAGCTTTCTTGTACAAAGTGGTGATATCCAATTAACCCTCACTAAAG
GTTTGTGTGTTATTGTAATTGAGATCCCTATAGTGAGTCGTATTACCACCCAACTTTTCTATACAAAGTG
GTTGATATCCAGCACAGTGGCGGCCGCTCGAGTCTAGAGGGCCCGCGGTTCGAAGGTAAGCCTATCCCTA
ACCCTCTCCTCGGTCTCGATTCTACGCGTACCGGTTAGTAATGAGATCCCTCCCCCCCCCCTAACGTTAC
TGGCCGAAGCCGCTTGGAATAAGGCCGGTGTGCGTTTGTCTATATGTTATTTTCCACCATATTGCCGTCT
TTTGGCAATGTGAGGGCCCGGAAACCTGGCCCTGTCTTCTTGACGAGCATTCCTAGGGGTCTTTCCCCTC
TCGCCAAAGGAATGCAAGGTCTGTTGAATGTCGTGAAGGAAGCAGTTCCTCTGGAAGCTTCTTGAAGACA
AACAACGTCTGTAGCGACCCTTTGCAGGCAGCGGAACCCCCCACCTGGCGACAGGTGCCTCTGCGGCCAA
AAGCCACGTGTATAAGATACACCTGCAAAGGCGGCACAACCCCAGTGCCACGTTGTGAGTTGGATAGTTG
TGGAAAGAGTCAAATGGCTCTCCTCAAGCGTATTCAACAAGGGGCTGAAGGATGCCCAGAAGGTACCCCA
TTGTATGGGATCTGATCTGGGGCCTCGGTGCACATGCTTTACATGTGTTTAGTCGAGGTTAAAAAAACGT
CTAGGCCCCCCGAACCACGGGGACGTGGTTTTCCTTTGAAAAACACGATGATAATATGGCCACACATATG
ACCGAGTACAAGCCCACGGTGCGCCTCGCCACCCGCGACGACGTCCCCAGGGCCGTACGCACCCTCGCCG
CCGCGTTCGCCGACTACCCCGCCACGCGCCACACCGTCGATCCGGACCGCCACATCGAGCGGGTCACCGA
GCTGCAAGAACTCTTCCTCACGCGCGTCGGGCTCGACATCGGCAAGGTGTGGGTCGCGGACGACGGCGCC
GCGGTGGCGGTCTGGACCACGCCGGAGAGCGTCGAAGCGGGGGCGGTGTTCGCCGAGATCGGCCCGCGCA
TGGCCGAGTTGAGCGGTTCCCGGCTGGCCGCGCAGCAACAGATGGAAGGCCTCCTGGCGCCGCACCGGCC
CAAGGAGCCCGCGTGGTTCCTGGCCACCGTCGGCGTCTCGCCCGACCACCAGGGCAAGGGTCTGGGCAGC
GCCGTCGTGCTCCCCGGAGTGGAGGCGGCCGAGCGCGCCGGGGTGCCCGCCTTCCTGGAGACCTCCGCGC
CCCGCAACCTCCCCTTCTACGAGCGGCTCGGCTTCACCGTCACCGCCGACGTCGAGGTGCCCGAAGGACC
GCGCACCTGGTGCATGACCCGCAAGCCCGGTGCCTAAATCGATAGATCCTAATCAACCTCTGGATTACAA
AATTTGTGAAAGATTGACTGGTATTCTTAACTATGTTGCTCCTTTTACGCTATGTGGATACGCTGCTTTA
ATGCCTTTGTATCATGCTATTGCTTCCCGTATGGCTTTCATTTTCTCCTCCTTGTATAAATCCTGGTTGC
TGTCTCTTTATGAGGAGTTGTGGCCCGTTGTCAGGCAACGTGGCGTGGTGTGCACTGTGTTTGCTGACGC
AACCCCCACTGGTTGGGGCATTGCCACCACCTGTCAGCTCCTTTCCGGGACTTTCGCTTTCCCCCTCCCT
ATTGCCACGGCGGAACTCATCGCCGCCTGCCTTGCCCGCTGCTGGACAGGGGCTCGGCTGTTGGGCACTG
ACAATTCCGTGGTGTTGTCGGGGAAATCATCGTCCTTTCCTTGGCTGCTCGCCTGTGTTGCCACCTGGAT
TCTGCGCGGGACGTCCTTCTGCTACGTCCCTTCGGCCCTCAATCCAGCGGACCTTCCTTCCCGCGGCCTG
CTGCCGGCTCTGCGGCCTCTTCCGCGTCTTCGCCTTCGCCCTCAGACGAGTCGGATCTCCCTTTGGGCCG
CCTCCCCGCCTGAGATCCTTTAAGACCAATGACTTACAAGGCAGCTGTAGATCTTAGCCACTTTTTAAAA
GAAAAGGGGGGACTGGAAGGGCTAATTCACTCCCAACGAAGACAAGATCTGCTTTTTGCTTGTACTGGGT
CTCTCTGGTTAGACCAGATCTGAGCCTGGGAGCTCTCTGGCTAACTAGGGAACCCACTGCTTAAGCCTCA
ATAAAGCTTGCCTTGAGTGCTTCAAGTAGTGTGTGCCCGTCTGTTGTGTGACTCTGGTAACTAGAGATCC
CTCAGACCCTTTTAGTCAGTGTGGAAAATCTCTAGCAGTAGTAGTTCATGTCATCTTATTATTCAGTATT
TATAACTTGCAAAGAAATGAATATCAGAGAGTGAGAGGCCCGGGTTAATTAAGGAAAGGGCTAGATCATT
CTTGAAGACGAAAGGGCCTCGTGATACGCCTATTTTTATAGGTTAATGTCATGATAATAATGGTTTCTTA
GACGTCAGGTGGCACTTTTCGGGGAAATGTGCGCGGAACCCCTATTTGTTTATTTTTCTAAATACATTCA
AATATGTATCCGCTCATGAGACAATAACCCTGATAAATGCTTCAATAATATTGAAAAAGGAAGAGTATGA
GTATTCAACATTTCCGTGTCGCCCTTATTCCCTTTTTTGCGGCATTTTGCCTTCCTGTTTTTGCTCACCC
AGAAACGCTGGTGAAAGTAAAAGATGCTGAAGATCAGTTGGGTGCACGAGTGGGTTACATCGAACTGGAT
CTCAACAGCGGTAAGATCCTTGAGAGTTTTCGCCCCGAAGAACGTTTTCCAATGATGAGCACTTTTAAAG
TTCTGCTATGTGGCGCGGTATTATCCCGTGTTGACGCCGGGCAAGAGCAACTCGGTCGCCGCATACACTA
TTCTCAGAATGACTTGGTTGAGTACTCACCAGTCACAGAAAAGCATCTTACGGATGGCATGACAGTAAGA
GAATTATGCAGTGCTGCCATAACCATGAGTGATAACACTGCGGCCAACTTACTTCTGACAACGATCGGAG
GACCGAAGGAGCTAACCGCTTTTTTGCACAACATGGGGGATCATGTAACTCGCCTTGATCGTTGGGAACC
GGAGCTGAATGAAGCCATACCAAACGACGAGCGTGACACCACGATGCCTGTAGCAATGGCAACAACGTTG
CGCAAACTATTAACTGGCGAACTACTTACTCTAGCTTCCCGGCAACAATTAATAGACTGGATGGAGGCGG
ATAAAGTTGCAGGACCACTTCTGCGCTCGGCCCTTCCGGCTGGCTGGTTTATTGCTGATAAATCTGGAGC
CGGTGAGCGTGGGTCTCGCGGTATCATTGCAGCACTGGGGCCAGATGGTAAGCCCTCCCGTATCGTAGTT
ATCTACACGACGGGGAGTCAGGCAACTATGGATGAACGAAATAGACAGATCGCTGAGATAGGTGCCTCAC
TGATTAAGCATTGGTAACTGTCAGACCAAGTTTACTCATATATACTTTAGATTGATTTAAAACTTCATTT
TTAATTTAAAAGGATCTAGGTGAAGATCCTTTTTGATAATCTCATGACCAAAATCCCTTAACGTGAGTTT
TCGTTCCACTGAGCGTCAGACCCCGTAGAAAAGATCAAAGGATCTTCTTGAGATCCTTTTTTTCTGCGCG
TAATCTGCTGCTTGCAAACAAAAAAACCACCGCTACCAGCGGTGGTTTGTTTGCCGGATCAAGAGCTACC
AACTCTTTTTCCGAAGGTAACTGGCTTCAGCAGAGCGCAGATACCAAATACTGTTCTTCTAGTGTAGCCG
TAGTTAGGCCACCACTTCAAGAACTCTGTAGCACCGCCTACATACCTCGCTCTGCTAATCCTGTTACCAG
TGGCTGCTGCCAGTGGCGATAAGTCGTGTCTTACCGGGTTGGACTCAAGACGATAGTTACCGGATAAGGC
GCAGCGGTCGGGCTGAACGGGGGGTTCGTGCACACAGCCCAGCTTGGAGCGAACGACCTACACCGAACTG
AGATACCTACAGCGTGAGCTATGAGAAAGCGCCACGCTTCCCGAAGGGAGAAAGGCGGACAGGTATCCGG
TAAGCGGCAGGGTCGGAACAGGAGAGCGCACGAGGGAGCTTCCAGGGGGAAACGCCTGGTATCTTTATAG
TCCTGTCGGGTTTCGCCACCTCTGACTTGAGCGTCGATTTTTGTGATGCTCGTCAGGGGGGCGGAGCCTA
TGGAAAAACGCCAGCAACGCGGCCTTTTTACGGTTCCTGGCCTTTTGCTGGCCTTTTGCTCACATGTTCT
TTCCTGCGTTATCCCCTGATTCTGTGGATAACCGTATTACCGCCTTTGAGTGAGCTGATACCGCTCGCCG
CAGCCGAACGACCGAGCGCAGCGAGTCAGTGAGCGAGGAAGCGGAAGAGCGCCCAATACGCAAACCGCCT
CTCCCCGCGCGTTGGCCGATTCATTAATGCAGCAAGCTCATGGCTGACTAATTTTTTTTATTTATGCAGA
GGCCGAGGCCGCCTCGGCCTCTGAGCTATTCCAGAAGTAGTGAGGAGGCTTTTTTGGAGGCCTAGGCTTT
TGCAAAAAGCTCCCCGTGGCACGACAGGTTTCCCGACTGGAAAGCGGGCAGTGAGCGCAACGCAATTAAT
GTGAGTTAGCTCACTCATTAGGCACCCCAGGCTTTACACTTTATGCTTCCGGCTCGTATGTTGTGTGGAA
TTGTGAGCGGATAACAATTTCACACAGGAAACAGCTATGACATGATTACGAATTTCACAAATAAAGCATT
TTTTTCACTGCATTCTAGTTGTGGTTTGTCCAAACTCATCAATGTATCTTATCATGTCTGGATCAACTGG
ATAACTCAAGCTAACCAAAATCATCCCAAACTTCCCACCCCATACCCTATTACCACTGCCAATTACCTGT
GGTTTCATTTACTCTAAACCTGTGATTCCTCTGAATTATTTTCATTTTAAAGAAATTGTATTTGTTAAAT
ATGTACTACAAACTTAGTAGT
