>Addgene plasmid #116749 | pHAGE-GUCY2C | depositor partial sequence | sequence record 219624 | insert
ATGAAGACGTTGCTGTTGGACTTGGCTTTGTGGTCACTGCTCTTCCAGCCCGGGTGGCTGTCCTTTAGTT
CCCAGGTGAGTCAGAACTGCCACAATGGCAGCTATGAAATCAGCGTCCTGATGATGGGCAACTCAGCCTT
TGCAGAGCCCCTGAAAAACTTGGAAGATGCGGTGAATGAGGGGCTGGAAATAGTGAGAGGACGTCTGCAA
AATGCTGGCCTAAATGTGACTGTGAACGCTACTTTCATGTATTCGGATGGTCTGATTCATAACTCAGGCG
ACTGCCGGAGTAGCACCTGTGAAGGCCTCGACCTACTCAGGAAAATTTCAAATGCACAACGGATGGGCTG
TGTCCTCATAGGGCCCTCATGTACATACTCCACCTTCCAGATGTACCTTGACACAGAATTGAGCTACCCC
ATGATCTCAGCTGGAAGTTTTGGATTGTCATGTGACTATAAAGAAACCTTAACCAGGCTGATGTCTCCAG
CTAGAAAGTTGATGTACTTCTTGGTTAACTTTTGGAAAACCAACGATCTGCCCTTCAAAACTTATTCCTG
GAGCACTTCGTATGTTTACAAGAATGGTACAGAAACTGAGGACTGTTTCTGGTACCTTAATGCTCTGGAG
GCTAGCGTTTCCTATTTCTCCCACGAACTCGGCTTTAAGGTGGTGTTAAGACAAGATAAGGAGTTTCAGG
ATATCTTAATGGACCACAACAGGAAAAGCAATGTGATTATTATGTGTGGTGGTCCAGAGTTCCTCTACAA
GCTGAAGGGTGACCGAGCAGTGGCTGAAGACATTGTCATTATTCTAGTGGATCTTTTCAATGACCAGTAC
TTGGAGGACAATGTCACAGCCCCTGACTATATGAAAAATGTCCTTGTTCTGACGCTGTCTCCTGGGAATT
CCCTTCTAAATAGCTCTTTCTCCAGGAATCTATCACCAACAAAACGAGACTTTGCTCTTGCCTATTTGAA
TGGAATCCTGCTCTTTGGACATATGCTGAAGATATTTCTTGAAAATGGAGAAAATATTACCACCCCCAAA
TTTGCTCATGCTTTCAGGAATCTCACTTTTGAAGGGTATGACGGTCCAGTGACCTTGGATGACTGGGGGG
ATGTTGACAGTACCATGGTGCTTCTGTATACCTCTGTGGACACCAAGAAATACAAGGTTCTTTTGACCTA
TGATACCCACGTAAATAAGACCTATCCTGTGGATATGAGCCCCACATTCACTTGGAAGAACTCTAAACTT
CCTAATGATATTACAGGCCGGGGCCCTCAGATCCTGATGATTGCAGTCTTCACCCTCACTGGAGCTGTGG
TGCTGCTCCTGCTCGTCGCTCTCCTGATGCTCAGAAAATATAGAAAAGATTATGAACTTCGTCAGAAAAA
ATGGTCCCACATTCCTCCTGAAAATATCTTTCCTCTGGAGACCAATGAGACCAATCATGTTAGCCTCAAG
ATCGATGATGACAAAAGACGAGATACAATCCAGAGACTACGACAGTGCAAATACGACAAAAAGCGAGTGA
TTCTCAAAGATCTCAAGCACAATGATGGTAATTTCACTGAAAAACAGAAGATAGAATTGAACAAGTTGCT
TCAGATTGACTATTACAACCTGACCAAGTTCTACGGCACAGTGAAACTTGATACCATGATCTTCGGGGTG
ATAGAATACTGTGAGAGAGGATCCCTCCGGGAAGTTTTAAATGACACAATTTCCTACCCTGATGGCACAT
TCATGGATTGGGAGTTTAAGATCTCTGTCTTGTATGACATTGCTAAGGGAATGTCATATCTGCACTCCAG
TAAGACAGAAGTCCATGGTCGTCTGAAATCTACCAACTGCGTAGTGGACAGTAGAATGGTGGTGAAGATC
ACTGATTTTGGCTGCAATTCCATTTTACCTCCAAAAAAGGACCTGTGGACAGCTCCAGAGCACCTCCGCC
AAGCCAACATCTCTCAGAAAGGAGATGTGTACAGCTATGGGATCATCGCACAGGAGATCATTCTGCGGAA
AGAAACCTTCTACACTTTGAGCTGTCGGGACCGGAATGAGAAGATTTTCAGAGTGGAAAATTCCAATGGA
ATGAAACCCTTCCGCCCAGATTTATTCTTGGAAACAGCAGAGGAAAAAGAGCTAGAAGTGTACCTACTTG
TAAAAAACTGTTGGGAGGAAGATCCAGAAAAGAGACCAGATTTCAAAAAAATTGAGACTACACTTGCCAA
GATATTTGGACTTTTTCATGACCAAAAAAATGAAAGCTATATGGATACCTTGATCCGACGTCTACAGCTA
TATTCTCGAAACCTGGAACATCTGGTAGAGGAAAGGACACAGCTGTACAAGGCAGAGAGGGACAGGGCTG
ACAGACTTAACTTTATGTTGCTTCCAAGGCTAGTGGTAAAGTCTCTGAAGGAGAAAGGCTTTGTGGAGCC
GGAACTATATGAGGAAGTTACAATCTACTTCAGTGACATTGTAGGTTTCACTACTATCTGCAAATACAGC
ACCCCCATGGAAGTGGTGGACATGCTTAATGACATCTATAAGAGTTTTGACCACATTGTTGATCATCATG
ATGTCTACAAGGTGGAAACCATCGGTGATGCGTACATGGTGGCTAGTGGTTTGCCTAAGAGAAATGGCAA
TCGGCATGCAATAGACATTGCCAAGATGGCCTTGGAAATCCTCAGCTTCATGGGGACCTTTGAGCTGGAG
CATCTTCCTGGCCTCCCAATATGGATTCGCATTGGAGTTCACTCTGGTCCCTGTGCTGCTGGAGTTGTGG
GAATCAAGATGCCTCGTTATTGTCTATTTGGAGATACGGTCAACACAGCCTCTAGGATGGAATCCACTGG
CCTCCCTTTGAGAATTCACGTGAGTGGCTCCACCATAGCCATCCTGAAGAGAACTGAGTGCCAGTTCCTT
TATGAAGTGAGAGGAGAAACATACTTAAAGGGAAGAGGAAATGAGACTACCTACTGGCTGACTGGGATGA
AGGACCAGAAATTCAACCTGCCAACCCCTCCTACTGTGGAGAATCAACAGCGTTTGCAAGCAGAATTTTC
AGACATGATTGCCAACTCTTTACAGAAAAGACAGGCAGCAGGGATAAGAAGCCAAAAACCCAGACGGGTA
GCCAGCTATAAAAAAGGCACTCTGGAATACTTGCAGCTGAATACCACAGACAAGGAGAGCACCTATTTTT
AA
